Addgene plasmid #214745: pMBA333
Purpose: Medium copy thyA-infA plasmid containing gfp and no antibiotic resistance gene (ARG)
Depositing lab: Tae Seok Moon. Depositing organization: Washington University in Saint Louis. Publication: Engineering E. coli strains using antibiotic-resistance-gene-free plasmids. Amrofell MB, Rengarajan S, Vo ST, Ramirez Tovar ES, LoBello L, Dantas G, Moon TS. Cell Rep Methods. 2023 Dec 18;3(12):100669. doi: 10.1016/j.crmeth.2023.100669. Epub 2023 Dec 11. PubMed 38086386.
Backbone
  Vector backbone: p15A
  Vector type: Bacterial Expression
  Selectable markers: Auxotrophic-based plasmid selection
Growth in bacteria
  Bacterial resistance: None
  Growth temperature: 37°C
  Growth strain: DH10B ΔauxG
  Copy number: Unknown
Gene/Insert
  Gene/Insert name: BBa_J23119-RiboJ-RBS(21992)-gfpmut3 (alt name: BBa_J23108-RBS(7504)-thyA-RBS(4427)-infA)
  Species: other
  Cloning method: Gibson Cloning
Terms and licenses: Academic/Nonprofit Terms; Industry Terms: Not Available to Industry
How to cite: pMBA333 was a gift from Tae Seok Moon (Addgene plasmid # 214745 ; http://n2t.net/addgene:214745 ; RRID:Addgene_214745)
