[The description below was written by a language model from this plasmid's Addgene catalogue record and pLannotate feature annotations shown in this document.]
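Description:
pMBA333 is a small (about 3.2 kb) bacterial expression plasmid built on a p15A origin of replication, described as a medium-copy vector for E. coli. It carries no antibiotic resistance gene. Instead, maintenance relies on auxotrophy/essential-gene complementation. The plasmid encodes a two-gene operon of thyA (thymidylate synthase, which provides the de novo source of dTMP for DNA synthesis) and infA (translation initiation factor IF-1, an essential component of protein synthesis initiation). The catalogue entry gives this cassette as the constitutive BBa_J23108 promoter with a designed ribosome binding site for each gene. The automated annotation labels the upstream promoter as J23119, probably because the Anderson-family promoters are closely related. The plasmid is propagated in a matching host recorded as DH10B ΔauxG. This strain presumably lacks the corresponding chromosomal functions, so that cells losing the plasmid cannot grow, although the record does not spell out the genotype. A short fragment annotated as RSF ori lies next to the p15A origin and appears to be only a partial match.

The payload is a constitutive reporter cassette. A BBa_J23119 promoter drives the RiboJ insulator (annotated as the sTRSV hammerhead ribozyme, which cleaves the 5' leader to standardise the transcript), followed by a defined RBS and gfpmut3 (detected as a GFP S65T variant). A fragment resembling an LVA-type ssrA degradation tag is annotated just after the GFP reading frame, but the record does not indicate whether it is translated. The rrnB T1 and T7Te terminators close this unit, and a lambda t0 terminator lies between the two cassettes. The construct serves as a fluorescent demonstration and test plasmid for antibiotic-resistance-gene-free plasmid maintenance in engineered E. coli.
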