Features (pLannotate 1.2.2; 12 found; start..end, strand, type, name):
     39..72      +  promoter       J23119 promoter: bacterial promoter (Registry of Standard Biological Parts BBa J23119)
    111..902     +  CDS            thyA: TYSY_ECO57 - Experimental evidence at protein level: Swiss-Prot protein existence level 1. Catalyzes the reductive methylation of 2'-deoxyuridine-5'- monophosphate (dUMP) to 2'-deoxythymidine-5'-monophosphate (dTMP) while utilizing 5,10-methylenetetrahydrofolate (mTHF) as the methyl donor and reductant in the reaction, yielding dihydrofolate (DHF) as a by- product. This enzymatic reaction provides an intracellular de novo source of dTMP, an essential precursor for DNA biosynthesis. From Escherichia coli O157:H7.
    942..1157    +  CDS            infA (sequence withheld): IF1_ECOLI - Experimental evidence at protein level: Swiss-Prot protein existence level 1. One of the essential components for the initiation of protein synthesis. Binds in the vicinity of the A-site. Stabilizes the binding of IF-2 and IF-3 on the 30S subunit to which N-formylmethionyl- tRNA(fMet) subsequently binds. Helps modulate mRNA selection, yielding the 30S pre-initiation complex (PIC). Upon addition of the 50S ribosomal subunit, IF-1, IF-2 and IF-3 are released leaving the mature 70S translation initiation complex. From Escherichia coli (strain K12).
   1266..1360    -  terminator     lambda t0 terminator: transcription terminator from phage lambda
   1387..1421    +  promoter       J23119 promoter: bacterial promoter (Registry of Standard Biological Parts BBa J23119)
   1424..1473    +  misc_RNA       sTRSV HHRz: hammerhead ribozyme from the tobacco ringspot virus satellite RNA (Khvorova et al., 2003)
   1539..2252    +  CDS            GFP (S65T): GFP (S65T) is a basic (constitutively fluorescent) green fluorescent protein published in 1995, derived from Aequorea victoria.
   2262..2291    +  CDS            ssrA tag (LVA) (fragment): C-terminal peptide that mediates degradation in bacteria through the ClpXP and ClpAP proteases (McGinness et al., 2006) mutant LVA variant that confers accelerated degradation under some conditions (Andersen et al., 1998)
   2347..2418    +  terminator     rrnB T1 terminator: transcription terminator T1 from the E. coli rrnB gene
   2434..2461    +  terminator     T7Te terminator: phage T7 early transcription terminator
   2480..2534    -  rep_origin     RSF ori (fragment): Plasmids containing the RSF 1030 origin of replication can be propagated in E. coli cells that contain additional plasmids with compatible origins.
   2623..3168    -  rep_origin     p15A ori: Plasmids containing the medium-copy-number p15A origin of replication can be propagated in E. coli cells that contain a second plasmid with the ColE1 origin.
>Addgene plasmid #214745 | pMBA333 | addgene full sequence | sequence record 433355 | Addgene NGS Result
AGAGGCTAGTGTAGATCGCTACTAGAGCGCACTGACCCTGACAGCTAGCTCAGTCCTAGGTATAATGCTA
GCTCGACCGCTATTTTAGCCCATATCAGAGGTAACACCTAATGAAACAGTATTTAGAACTGATGCAAAAA
GTGCTCGACGAAGGCACACAGAAAAACGACCGTACCGGAACCGGAACGCTTTCCATTTTTGGTCATCAGA
TGCGTTTTAACCTGCAAGATGGATTCCCGCTGGTGACAACTAAACGTTGCCACCTGCGTTCCATCATCCA
TGAACTGCTGTGGTTTCTGCAGGGCGACACTAACATTGCTTATCTACACGAAAACAATGTCACCATCTGG
GACGAATGGGCCGATGAAAACGGCGACCTCGGGCCAGTGTATGGTAAACAGTGGCGCGCCTGGCCAACGC
CAGATGGTCGTCATATTGACCAGATCACTACGGTACTGAACCAGCTGAAAAACGACCCGGATTCGCGCCG
CATTATTGTTTCAGCGTGGAACGTAGGCGAACTGGATAAAATGGCGCTGGCACCGTGCCATGCATTCTTC
CAGTTCTATGTGGCAGACGGCAAACTCTCTTGCCAGCTTTATCAGCGCTCCTGTGACGTCTTCCTCGGCC
TGCCGTTCAACATTGCCAGCTACGCGTTATTGGTGCATATGATGGCGCAGCAGTGCGATCTGGAAGTGGG
TGATTTTGTCTGGACCGGTGGCGACACGCATCTGTACAGCAACCATATGGATCAAACTCATCTGCAATTA
AGCCGCGAACCGCGTCCGCTGCCGAAGTTGATTATCAAACGTAAACCCGAATCCATCTTCGACTACCGTT
TCGAAGACTTTGAGATTGAAGGCTACGATCCGCATCCGGGCATTAAAGCGCCGGTGGCTATCTAAGGTTC
AAATTACGGTAGTGATACCCCAGAGGATTAG
[216 nt withheld, positions 942-1157]
TGAAGCCTCAAAGTAATCAAGCCCTGGTAACTGCCAGGGCTTTTTTATTTCATCTTTGAATCAACATATT
AAAATTCATCGAATGGCATCCTTGCTAACAGTGCTTGTATTCTCACCAATAAAAAACGCCCGGCGGCAAC
CGAGCGTTCTGAACAAATCCAGATGGAGTTCTGAGGTCATTACTGGATCTATCAACAGGAGTCCAAGCGA
GCTCTCGAACCCCAGAGTCTTGACAGCTAGCTCAGTCCTAGGTATAATGCTAGCAGCTGTCACCGGATGT
GCTTTCCGGTCTGATGAGTCCGTGAGGACGAAACAGCCTCTACAAATAATTTTGTTTAACCATCCCTATA
ACAAAAAATCAGCGCGGCAAAGTAGGTAGAGATGAGTAAAGGAGAAGAACTTTTCACTGGAGTTGTCCCA
ATTCTTGTTGAATTAGATGGTGATGTTAATGGGCACAAATTTTCTGTCAGTGGAGAGGGTGAAGGTGATG
CAACATACGGAAAACTTACCCTTAAATTTATTTGCACTACTGGAAAACTACCTGTTCCATGGCCAACACT
TGTCACTACTTTGACTTATGGTGTTCAATGCTTTTCAAGATACCCAGATCATATGAAACGGCATGACTTT
TTCAAGAGTGCCATGCCCGAAGGTTATGTACAGGAAAGAACTATATTTTTCAAAGATGACGGGAACTATA
AGACACGTGCTGAAGTCAAGTTTGAAGGTGATACACTTGTTAATAGAATCGAGTTAAAAGGTATTGATTT
TAAAGAAGATGGAAACATTCTTGGACACAAGTTGGAATACAACTATAACTCACACAATGTATACATCATG
GCAGACAAACAAAAGAATGGAATCAAAGTTAACTTCAAAATTAGACACAACATTGAAGATGGAAGCGTTC
AACTAGCAGACCATTATCAACAAAATACTCCAATTGGCGATGGCCCTGTCCTTTTACCAGACAACCATTA
CCTGTCCACACAATCTGCCCTTTCGAAAGATCCCAACGAAAAGAGAGACCACATGGTCCTTCTTGAGTTT
GTAACAGCTGCTGGGATTACACATGGCATGGATGAACTATACAAAAGGCCTGCAGCAAACGACGAAAACT
ACGCTTAAGTAGCTTAAGCGGAAGAGTTAAGACCATTGGATCCAAACTCGAGTAAGGATCTCCAGGCATC
AAATAAAACGAAAGGCTCAGTCGAAAGACTGGGCCTTTCGTTTTATCTGTTGTTTGTCGGTGAACGCTCT
CTACTAGAGTCACACTGGCTCACCTTCGGGTGGGCCTTTCTGCGTTTATACCTAGGGATATATTCCGCTT
CCTCGCTCACTGACTCGCTACGCTCGGTCGTTCGACTGCGGCGAGCGAAAATGGCTTACGAACGGGGCGG
AGATTTCCTGGAAGATGCCAGGAAGATACTTAACAGGGAAGTGAGAGGGCCGCGGCAAAGCCGTTTTTCC
ATAGGCTCCGCCCCCCTGACAAGCATCACGAAATCTGACGCTCAAATCAGTGGTGGCGAAACCCGACAGG
ACTATAAAGATACCAGGCGTTTCCCCCTGGCGGCTCCCTCGTGCGCTCTCCTGTTCCTGCCTTTCGGTTT
ACCGGTGTCATTCCGCTGTTATGGCCGCGTTTGTCTCATTCCACGCCTGACACTCAGTTCCGGGTAGGCA
GTTCGCTCCAAGCTGGACTGTATGCACGAACCCCCCGTTCAGTCCGACCGCTGCGCCTTATCCGGTAACT
ATCGTCTTGAGTCCAACCCGGAAAGACATGCAAAAGCACCACTGGCAGCAGCCACTGGTAATTGATTTAG
AGGAGTTAGTCTTGAAGTCATGCGCCGGTTAAGGCTAAACTGAAAGGACAAGTTTTGGTGACTGCGCTCC
TCCAAGCCAGTTACCTCGGTTCAAAGAGTTGGTAGCTCAGAGAACCTTCGAAAAACCGCCCTGCAAGGCG
GTTTTTTCGTTTTCAGAGCAAGAGATTACGCGCAGACCAAAACGATCTCAAGAAGATCATCTTATTAATC
AGATAAAATATTTCTAGATTTCAGTGCAATTTATCTCTTCAAATGTAGC
